>Addgene plasmid #110958 | PIESP15-COMP-blac-flag-his | depositor full sequence | sequence record 208683 | PIESP15-COMP-blac-flag-his sequence 9205 bps
CTCGAGAAAGGCGTCTAACCAGTCACAGTCGCAAGGTAGGCTGAGCACCGTGGCGGGCGGCAGCGGGTGG
CGGTCGGGGTTGTTTCTGGCGGAGGTGCTGCTGATGATGTAATTAAAGTAGGCGGTCTTGAGACGGCGGA
TGGTCGAGGTGAGGTGTGGCAGGCTTGAGATCCAGCTGTTGGGGTGAGTACTCCCTCTCAAAAGCGGGCA
TTACTTCTGCGCTAAGATTGTCAGTTTCCAAAAACGAGGAGGATTTGATATTCACCTGGCCCGATCTGGC
CATACACTTGAGTGACAATGACATCCACTTTGCCTTTCTCTCCACAGGTGTCCACTCCCAGGTCCAAGTT
TGCCACCATGGAGTTTCAGACCCAGGTACTCATGTCCCTGCTGCTCTGCATGTCTGGTGCGGCCGCCAAG
AACAGCGACACCAAGAACAACGCCTACAACGACTACTACAACACCTACCTGAGCAAGATCCACAGCTTCA
AGGCCCCTTTCAACGTCGAGAACCTGGAAAACGGCTGGAACGTGGACTACAGCAGCGTGTCCACCAACAA
GCACGTGGTGCTGATCCCCAGCATCTACAACAGACGGGGCGTGCTGTACAACAAGAACCCCATCAACTCC
GACAACTTCATCATCGAGTTCAATTTCTTCATGGAACGGAAGTACTACAAAGAGAAGATCGACGAGAAGT
ACTATAAGGACGAGAAGAACGACGTGCACGAGATCGTGTACAAGACCAACAGCGACGACAACCTGGCCAC
CAGCAACAAGGCCAACAACAAAGAGCAGAAGCAGATCAAGCGGAACGGCTTCGCCCTGTGGATCCTGAAG
GACCCCTTCGTGATCAAAGAGGCCGGCAGCAACGTCAACCTGGTGCTGCAGGAAGAAGAGTACAACATCT
TCGGCTACAAGAACAGGTTCAACGGCATCGGCATCCTGTTCCAGCTGAAGAAGTCTACCAACAAAGCTAA
CAATAAGGCTAATAACAACAACAATTACTACTACTATAACAACTACAACGATATCCTGAACGTGGCCATC
ATCCTGAACAACGGCGACAAGAGCATCAATAGCGACGACTTCACCATCTTCAAGAACATCCCCATCGACA
TGATTATGATCAACAACCTGATCCACACCAAGATCATCTGCAACAAGAAAGAGATCATCATTGCCTTCTA
CTACCCCAAGAGCAACAACTATATCAACACCCTCATCATGAAGAACAATATCGCCACCGAGAATTATATC
GCCTTCACCTCCTTCAATTACAAAGAGGACGACAACAAAAACATCGACTACAATGACGTGAACAACAAGT
ATTACGAGAACCAGAACGGCTACCTGCCCACCTTCGTGGGCATCAAACAGGTGCTGACCTTCAACCTGAA
CAACAACAATAACAACAACAACAATATCAACATCAATGAGGCCAACATTAACAATAATAATTATAACAAC
AACAACAACAATGATAACAACAAGATCAACTACGACCAGAACTACAACAAGGACATCAGCGCCAACGACA
TCAACGCCGCCTTCAACGATGTGCTCAACAACATCAACCCCGAGAAGAATACCATCAACCAGGCCATCGA
CGTGCTGAACAGCATCACCAAGCTGCTGCAGAAATTCATGAACCACCAGATCAACAGCGAGAAGAAGCTC
CTCCAGAACATCAACATCCTCAACGAGAAGCTGCAGTTCGTGCAGACCGAGCTGAAAGTGATCAAGAAGA
ATCTGGCCAATCAGGCCGAGGAACCCAAGAACCTGCAGAAGATGTTCTCCACAGAGCTGACCGGCCTGAA
GAACCTGTTTCACACCCACACCCAGCACCACAAGAAGAACATCGAGGACATCACAAACAAGCTGACCAAG
AAGATTGAGCGGAACAACGAGCTGAAGATCCTGACCGAGAAGGCCCAGAAACTGGAACAGATCATCAACA
AGGGCGCGCCGTCGACCTCCATCACGGCCTATAAGAGTGAGGGGGAGTCAGCGGAGTTCTCCTTCCCACT
CAACCTTGGAGAGGAAAGCCTGCAGGGAGAGTTGAGATGGAAGGCAGAGAAGGCTCCTTCTTCCCAGTCC
TGGATCACCTTCTCCCTAAAGAACCAAAAGGTGTCTGTGCAGAAGTCTACTAGCAACCCCAAGTTCCAGC
TGTCCGAAACGCTCCCACTCACCCTTCAGATACCCCAGGTCTCCCTTCAGTTTGCTGGTTCTGGCAACCT
GACCCTGACTCTGGACAGAGGGATACTGTATCAGGAAGTGAACCTGGTGGTGATGAAAGTGACTCAGCCC
GACAGCAACACTTTGACCTGTGAGGTGATGGGACCCACCTCACCCAAGATGAGACTGATCTTGAAGCAGG
AGAATCAGGAGGCCAGGGTCTCCAGGCAGGAGAAAGTGATTCAAGTGCAGGCCCCTGAAGCAGGGGTGTG
GCAATGTCTACTGAGTGAAGGTGAAGAGGTCAAGATGGACTCCAAGATCCAGGTTTTATCCAAAGGGTTG
AATTCCGGCGGCGGCTCCGGAGGCGGTACCGGTGGCGGCGACCTAGCCCCACAGATGCTTCGAGAACTCC
AGGAGACTAATGCGGCGCTGCAAGACGTGAGAGAGCTCTTGCGACAGCAGGTCAAGGAGATCACCTTCCT
GAAGAATACGGTGATGGAATGTGACGCCTGCGGTCTAGACAGAAACCTGCCTCCACTAGCACCTCTGGGC
CCACACCCAGAAACGCTGGTGAAAGTAAAAGATGCTGAAGATCAGTTGGGTGCACGAGTGGGTTACATCG
AACTGGATCTCAACAGCGGTAAGATCCTTGAGAGTTTTCGCCCCGAAGAACGTTTTCCAATGATGAGCAC
TTTTAAAGTTCTGCTATGTGGCGCGGTATTATCCCGTATTGACGCCGGGCAAGAGCAACTCGGTCGCCGC
ATACACTATTCTCAGAATGACTTGGTTGAGTACTCACCAGTCACAGAAAAGCATCTTACGGATGGCATGA
CAGTAAGAGAATTATGCAGTGCTGCCATAACCATGAGTGATAACACTGCGGCCAACTTACTTCTGACAAC
GATCGGAGGACCGAAGGAGCTAACCGCTTTTTTGCACAACATGGGGGATCATGTAACTCGCCTTGATCGT
TGGGAACCGGAGCTGAATGAAGCCATACCAAACGACGAGCGTGACACCACGATGCCTGTAGCAATGGCAA
CAACGTTGCGCAAACTATTAACTGGCGAACTACTTACTCTAGCTTCCCGGCAACAATTAATAGACTGGAT
GGAGGCGGATAAAGTTGCAGGACCACTTCTGCGCTCGGCCCTTCCGGCTGGCTGGTTTATTGCTGATAAA
TCTGGAGCCGGTGAGCGTGGGTCTCGCGGTATCATTGCAGCACTGGGGCCAGATGGTAAGCCCTCCCGTA
TCGTAGTTATCTACACGACGGGGAGTCAGGCAACTATGGATGAACGAAATAGACAGATCGCTGAGATAGG
TGCCTCACTGATTAAGCATTGGGGCCCTGACTACAAAGACCATGACGGTGATTATAAAGATCATGACATC
GATTACAAGGATGACGATGACAAGGGCCCTCACCACCACCATCACCACTAATTAATTAAGGATCCCCCGA
CCTCGACCTCTGGCTAATAAAGGAAATTTATTTTCATTGCAATAGTGTGTTGGAATTTTTTGTGTCTCTC
ACTCGGAAGGACATATGGGAGGGCAAATCATTTGGTCGAGATCCCTCGGAGATCTCTAGCTAGAGGATCG
ATCCCCGCCCCGGACGAACTAAACCTGACTACGACATCTCTGCCCCTTCTTCGCGGGGCAGTGCATGTAA
TCCCTTCAGTTGGTTGGTACAACTTGCCAACTGGGCCCTGTTCCACATGTGACACGGGGGGGGACCAAAC
ACAAAGGGGTTCTCTGACTGTAGTTGACATCCTTATAAATGGATGTGCACATTTGCCAACACTGAGTGGC
TTTCATCCTGGAGCAGACTTTGCAGTCTGTGGACTGCAACACAACATTGCCTTTATGTGTAACTCTTGGC
TGAAGCTCTTACACCAATGCTGGGGGACATGTACCTCCCAGGGGCCCAGGAAGACTACGGGAGGCTACAC
CAACGTCAATCAGAGGGGCCTGTGTAGCTACCGATAAGCGGACCCTCAAGAGGGCATTAGCAATAGTGTT
TATAAGGCCCCCTTGTTAACCCTAAACGGGTAGCATATGCTTCCCGGGTAGTAGTATATACTATCCAGAC
TAACCCTAATTCAATAGCATATGTTACCCAACGGGAAGCATATGCTATCGAATTAGGGTTAGTAAAAGGG
TCCTAAGGAACAGCGATATCTCCCACCCCATGAGCTGTCACGGTTTTATTTACATGGGGTCAGGATTCCA
CGAGGGTAGTGAACCATTTTAGTCACAAGGGCAGTGGCTGAAGATCAAGGAGCGGGCAGTGAACTCTCCT
GAATCTTCGCCTGCTTCTTCATTCTCCTTCGTTTAGCTAATAGAATAACTGCTGAGTTGTGAACAGTAAG
GTGTATGTGAGGTGCTCGAAAACAAGGTTTCAGGTGACGCCCCCAGAATAAAATTTGGACGGGGGGTTCA
GTGGTGGCATTGTGCTATGACACCAATATAACCCTCACAAACCCCTTGGGCAATAAATACTAGTGTAGGA
ATGAAACATTCTGAATATCTTTAACAATAGAAATCCATGGGGTGGGGACAAGCCGTAAAGACTGGATGTC
CATCTCACACGAATTTATGGCTATGGGCAACACATAATCCTAGTGCAATATGATACTGGGGTTATTAAGA
TGTGTCCCAGGCAGGGACCAAGACAGGTGAACCATGTTGTTACACTCTATTTGTAACAAGGGGAAAGAGA
GTGGACGCCGACAGCAGCGGACTCCACTGGTTGTCTCTAACACCCCCGAAAATTAAACGGGGCTCCACGC
CAATGGGGCCCATAAACAAAGACAAGTGGCCACTCTTTTTTTTGAAATTGTGGAGTGGGGGCACGCGTCA
GCCCCCACACGCCGCCCTGCGGTTTTGGACTGTAAAATAAGGGTGTAATAACTTGGCTGATTGTAACCCC
GCTAACCACTGCGGTCAAACCACTTGCCCACAAAACCACTAATGGCACCCCGGGGAATACCTGCATAAGT
AGGTGGGCGGGCCAAGATAGGGGCGCGATTGCTGCGATCTGGAGGACAAATTACACACACTTGCGCCTGA
GCGCCAAGCACAGGGTTGTTGGTCCTCATATTCACGAGGTCGCTGAGAGCACGGTGGGCTAATGTTGCCA
TGGGTAGCATATACTACCCAAATATCTGGATAGCATATGCTATCCTAATCTATATCTGGGTAGCATAGGC
TATCCTAATCTATATCTGGGTAGCATATGCTATCCTAATCTATATCTGGGTAGTATATGCTATCCTAATT
TATATCTGGGTAGCATAGGCTATCCTAATCTATATCTGGGTAGCATATGCTATCCTAATCTATATCTGGG
TAGTATATGCTATCCTAATCTGTATCCGGGTAGCATATGCTATCCTAATAGAGATTAGGGTAGTATATGC
TATCCTAATTTATATCTGGGTAGCATATACTACCCAAATATCTGGATAGCATATGCTATCCTAATCTATA
TCTGGGTAGCATATGCTATCCTAATCTATATCTGGGTAGCATAGGCTATCCTAATCTATATCTGGGTAGC
ATATGCTATCCTAATCTATATCTGGGTAGTATATGCTATCCTAATTTATATCTGGGTAGCATAGGCTATC
CTAATCTATATCTGGGTAGCATATGCTATCCTAATCTATATCTGGGTAGTATATGCTATCCTAATCTGTA
TCCGGGTAGCATATGCTATCCTCATGATAAGCTGTCAAACATGAGAATTTTCTTGAAGACGAAAGGGCCT
CGTGATACGCCTATTTTTATAGGTTAATGTCATGATAATAATGGTTTCTTAGACGTCAGGTGGCACTTTT
CGGGGAAATGTGCGCGGAACCCCTATTTGTTTATTTTTCTAAATACATTCAAATATGTATCCGCTCATGA
GACAATAACCCTGATAAATGCTTCAATAATATTGAAAAAGGAAGAGTATGAGTATTCAACATTTCCGTGT
CGCCCTTATTCCCTTTTTTGCGGCATTTTGCCTTCCTGTTTTTGCTCACCCAGAAACGCTGGTGAAAGTA
AAAGATGCTGAAGATCAGTTGGGTGCACGAGTGGGTTACATCGAACTGGATCTCAACAGCGGTAAGATCC
TTGAGAGTTTTCGCCCCGAAGAACGTTTTCCAATGATGAGCACTTTTAAAGTTCTGCTATGTGGCGCGGT
ATTATCCCGTGTTGACGCCGGGCAAGAGCAACTCGGTCGCCGCATACACTATTCTCAGAATGACTTGGTT
GAGTACTCACCAGTCACAGAAAAGCATCTTACGGATGGCATGACAGTAAGAGAATTATGCAGTGCTGCCA
TAACCATGAGTGATAACACTGCGGCCAACTTACTTCTGACAACGATCGGAGGACCGAAGGAGCTAACCGC
TTTTTTGCACAACATGGGGGATCATGTAACTCGCCTTGATCGTTGGGAACCGGAGCTGAATGAAGCCATA
CCAAACGACGAGCGTGACACCACGATGCCTGCAGCAATGGCAACAACGTTGCGCAAACTATTAACTGGCG
AACTACTTACTCTAGCTTCCCGGCAACAATTAATAGACTGGATGGAGGCGGATAAAGTTGCAGGACCACT
TCTGCGCTCGGCCCTTCCGGCTGGCTGGTTTATTGCTGATAAATCTGGAGCCGGTGAGCGTGGGTCTCGC
GGTATCATTGCAGCACTGGGGCCAGATGGTAAGCCCTCCCGTATCGTAGTTATCTACACGACGGGGAGTC
AGGCAACTATGGATGAACGAAATAGACAGATCGCTGAGATAGGTGCCTCACTGATTAAGCATTGGTAACT
GTCAGACCAAGTTTACTCATATATACTTTAGATTGATTTAAAACTTCATTTTTAATTTAAAAGGATCTAG
GTGAAGATCCTTTTTGATAATCTCATGACCAAAATCCCTTAACGTGAGTTTTCGTTCCACTGAGCGTCAG
ACCCCGTAGAAAAGATCAAAGGATCTTCTTGAGATCCTTTTTTTCTGCGCGTAATCTGCTGCTTGCAAAC
AAAAAAACCACCGCTACCAGCGGTGGTTTGTTTGCCGGATCAAGAGCTACCAACTCTTTTTCCGAAGGTA
ACTGGCTTCAGCAGAGCGCAGATACCAAATACTGTTCTTCTAGTGTAGCCGTAGTTAGGCCACCACTTCA
AGAACTCTGTAGCACCGCCTACATACCTCGCTCTGCTAATCCTGTTACCAGTGGCTGCTGCCAGTGGCGA
TAAGTCGTGTCTTACCGGGTTGGACTCAAGACGATAGTTACCGGATAAGGCGCAGCGGTCGGGCTGAACG
GGGGGTTCGTGCACACAGCCCAGCTTGGAGCGAACGACCTACACCGAACTGAGATACCTACAGCGTGAGC
TATGAGAAAGCGCCACGCTTCCCGAAGGGAGAAAGGCGGACAGGTATCCGGTAAGCGGCAGGGTCGGAAC
AGGAGAGCGCACGAGGGAGCTTCCAGGGGGAAACGCCTGGTATCTTTATAGTCCTGTCGGGTTTCGCCAC
CTCTGACTTGAGCGTCGATTTTTGTGATGCTCGTCAGGGGGGCGGAGCCTATGGAAAAACGCCAGCAACG
CGGCCTTTTTACGGTTCCTGGCCTTTTGCTGGCCTTTTGCTCACATGTTCTTTCCTGCGTTATCCCCTGA
TTCTGTGGATAACCGTATTACCGCCTTTGAGTGAGCTGATACCGCTCGCCGCAGCCGAACGACCGAGCGC
AGCGAGTCAGTGAGCGAGGAAGCGGAAGAGCGCCCAATACGCAAACCGCCTCTCCCCGCGCGTTGGCCGA
TTCATTAATGCAGCTGGCACGACAGGTTTCCCGACTGGAAAGCGGGCAGTGAGCGCAACGCAATTAATGT
GAGTTAGCTCACTCATTAGGCACCCCAGGCTTTACACTTTATGCTTCCGGCTCGTATGTTGTGTGGAATT
GTGAGCGGATAACAATTTCACACAGGAAACAGCTATGACCATGATTACGCCAAGCTCTAGCTAGAGGTCG
ACCAATTCTCATGTTTGACAGCTTATCATCGCAGATCCGGGCAACGTTGTTGCCATTGCTGCAGGCGCAG
AACTGGTAGGTATGGAAGATCTATACATTGAATCAATATTGGCAATTAGCCATATTAGTCATTGGTTATA
TAGCATAAATCAATATTGGCTATTGGCCATTGCATACGTTGTATCTATATCATAATATGTACATTTATAT
TGGCTCATGTCCAATATGACCGCCATGTTGACATTGATTATTGACTAGTTATTAATAGTAATCAATTACG
GGGTCATTAGTTCATAGCCCATATATGGAGTTCCGCGTTACATAACTTACGGTAAATGGCCCGCCTGGCT
GACCGCCCAACGACCCCCGCCCATTGACGTCAATAATGACGTATGTTCCCATAGTAACGCCAATAGGGAC
TTTCCATTGACGTCAATGGGTGGAGTATTTACGGTAAACTGCCCACTTGGCAGTACATCAAGTGTATCAT
ATGCCAAGTCCGCCCCCTATTGACGTCAATGACGGTAAATGGCCCGCCTGGCATTATGCCCAGTACATGA
CCTTACGGGACTTTCCTACTTGGCAGTACATCTACGTATTAGTCATCGCTATTACCATGGTGATGCGGTT
TTGGCAGTACACCAATGGGCGTGGATAGCGGTTTGACTCACGGGGATTTCCAAGTCTCCACCCCATTGAC
GTCAATGGGAGTTTGTTTTGGCACCAAAATCAACGGGACTTTCCAAAATGTCGTAATAACCCCGCCCCGT
TGACGCAAATGGGCGGTAGGCGTGTACGGTGGGAGGTCTATATAAGCAGAGCTCGTTTAGTGAACCGTCA
GATCCTCACTCTCTTCCGCATCGCTGTCTGCGAGGGCCAGCTGTTGGGCTCGCGGTTGAGGACAAACTCT
TCGCGGTCTTTCCAGTACTCTTGGATCGGAAACCCGTCGGCCTCCGAACGGTACTCCGCCACCGAGGGAC
CTGAGCGAGTCCGCATCGACCGGATCGGAAAACCT
Features (pLannotate 1.2.2; 21 found; start..end, strand, type, name):
    184..273     +  intron         chimeric intron (fragment): chimera between introns from adenovirus and immunoglobulin heavy chain genes
    292..338     +  CDS            IgH signal sequence (fragment): signal sequence from the mouse immunoglobulin heavy chain variable region
   1963..2523    +  CDS            Cd4 (fragment): CD4_RAT - Experimental evidence at protein level: Swiss-Prot protein existence level 1. Integral membrane glycoprotein that plays an essential role in the immune response and serves multiple functions in responses against both external and internal offenses. In T-cells, functions primarily as a coreceptor for MHC class II molecule:peptide complex. The antigens presented by class II peptides are derived from extracellular proteins while class I peptides are derived from cytosolic proteins. Interacts simultaneously with the T-cell receptor (TCR) and the MHC class II presented by antigen presenti
   2560..2727    +  CDS            COMP (fragment): COMP_HUMAN - Experimental evidence at protein level: Swiss-Prot protein existence level 1. May play a role in the structural integrity of cartilage via its interaction with other extracellular matrix proteins such as the collagens and fibronectin. Can mediate the interaction of chondrocytes with the cartilage extracellular matrix through interaction with cell surface integrin receptors. Could play a role in the pathogenesis of osteoarthritis. Potent suppressor of apoptosis in both primary chondrocytes and transformed cells. Suppresses apoptosis by blocking the activation of caspase-3 and by in
   2735..3522    +  CDS            bla(M) (fragment): β-lactamase lacking the signal sequence; bla(M); allows cytosolic expression of β-lactamase
   3529..3594    +  CDS            3xFLAG: three tandem FLAG® epitope tags, followed by an enterokinase cleavage site
   3656..3711    +  polyA_signal   β-globin poly(A) signal: rabbit β-globin polyadenylation signal (Gil and Proudfoot, 1987)
   4225..5906    -  rep_origin     oriP (fragment): Epstein-Barr virus oriP replication origin (Yates et al., 2000)
   6033..6137    +  promoter       AmpR promoter: bla
   6138..6998    +  CDS            AmpR: β-lactamase; bla; confers resistance to ampicillin, carbenicillin, and related antibiotics
   7169..7757    +  rep_origin     ori: high-copy-number ColE1/pMB1/pBR322/pUC origin of replication
   7940..8032    +  CDS            lacI (fragment): lac repressor; lacI; The lac repressor binds to the lac operator to inhibit transcription in E. coli. This inhibition can be relieved by adding lactose or isopropyl-β-D-thiogalactopyranoside (IPTG).
   8045..8066    +  protein_bind   CAP binding site: CAP binding activates transcription in the presence of cAMP. E. coli catabolite activator protein
   8081..8111    +  promoter       lac promoter: promoter for the E. coli lac operon
   8119..8135    +  protein_bind   lac operator: The lac repressor binds to the lac operator to inhibit transcription in E. coli. This inhibition can be relieved by adding lactose or isopropyl-β-D-thiogalactopyranoside (IPTG). lac repressor encoded by lacI
   8205..8221    +  promoter       tet promoter (fragment): E. coli promoter for tetracycline efflux protein gene
   8231..8256    -  CDS            bla(M) (fragment): β-lactamase lacking the signal sequence; bla(M); allows cytosolic expression of β-lactamase
   8430..8809    +  enhancer       CMV enhancer: human cytomegalovirus immediate early enhancer
   8811..9010    +  promoter       CMV promoter: human cytomegalovirus (CMV) immediate early promoter
   9078..9116    +  misc_feature   Ad SA (fragment): adenovirus major late transcript splice acceptor (Friedrich and Soriano, 1991)
   9149..153     -  CDS            PTP (fragment) (across the origin): TERM_ADE02 - Experimental evidence at protein level: Swiss-Prot protein existence level 1. Protein covalently bound to the viral DNA that acts as a primer for viral genomic replication by DNA strand displacement. Assembles on the viral origin of replication in an initiation complex with viral polymerase, DBP, host NFIA and host POU2F1/OCT1. During initiation, the polymerase covalently couples the first dCTP with Ser- 580 of pTP. The terminal protein stimulates the template activity over 20 fold compared to protein-free templates. Neo-synthesized viral genomes are linked to two preterminal prot
