>Addgene plasmid #110958 | PIESP15-COMP-blac-flag-his | addgene full sequence | sequence record 223542 | Addgene NGS Result
CTCGAGAAAGGCGTCTAACCAGTCACAGTCGCAAGGTAGGCTGAGCACCGTGGCGGGCGGCAGCGGGTGG
CGGTCGGGGTTGTTTCTGGCGGAGGTGCTGCTGATGATGTAATTAAAGTAGGCGGTCTTGAGACGGCGGA
TGGTCGAGGTGAGGTGTGGCAGGCTTGAGATCCAGCTGTTGGGGTGAGTACTCCCTCTCAAAAGCGGGCA
TTACTTCTGCGCTAAGATTGTCAGTTTCCAAAAACGAGGAGGATTTGATATTCACCTGGCCCGATCTGGC
CATACACTTGAGTGACAATGACATCCACTTTGCCTTTCTCTCCACAGGTGTCCACTCCCAGGTCCAAGTT
TGCCACCATGGAGTTTCAGACCCAGGTACTCATGTCCCTGCTGCTCTGCATGTCTGGTGCGGCCGCCAAG
AACAGCGACACCAAGAACAACGCCTACAACGACTACTACAACACCTACCTGAGCAAGATCCACAGCTTCA
AGGCCCCTTTCAACGTCGAGAACCTGGAAAACGGCTGGAACGTGGACTACAGCAGCGTGTCCACCAACAA
GCACGTGGTGCTGATCCCCAGCATCTACAACAGACGGGGCGTGCTGTACAACAAGAACCCCATCAACTCC
GACAACTTCATCATCGAGTTCAATTTCTTCATGGAACGGAAGTACTACAAAGAGAAGATCGACGAGAAGT
ACTATAAGGACGAGAAGAACGACGTGCACGAGATCGTGTACAAGACCAACAGCGACGACAACCTGGCCAC
CAGCAACAAGGCCAACAACAAAGAGCAGAAGCAGATCAAGCGGAACGGCTTCGCCCTGTGGATCCTGAAG
GACCCCTTCGTGATCAAAGAGGCCGGCAGCAACGTCAACCTGGTGCTGCAGGAAGAAGAGTACAACATCT
TCGGCTACAAGAACAGGTTCAACGGCATCGGCATCCTGTTCCAGCTGAAGAAGTCTACCAACAAAGCTAA
CAATAAGGCTAATAACAACAACAATTACTACTACTATAACAACTACAACGATATCCTGAACGTGGCCATC
ATCCTGAACAACGGCGACAAGAGCATCAATAGCGACGACTTCACCATCTTCAAGAACATCCCCATCGACA
TGATTATGATCAACAACCTGATCCACACCAAGATCATCTGCAACAAGAAAGAGATCATCATTGCCTTCTA
CTACCCCAAGAGCAACAACTATATCAACACCCTCATCATGAAGAACAATATCGCCACCGAGAATTATATC
GCCTTCACCTCCTTCAATTACAAAGAGGACGACAACAAAAACATCGACTACAATGACGTGAACAACAAGT
ATTACGAGAACCAGAACGGCTACCTGCCCACCTTCGTGGGCATCAAACAGGTGCTGACCTTCAACCTGAA
CAACAACAATAACAACAACAACAATATCAACATCAATGAGGCCAACATTAACAATAATAATTATAACAAC
AACAACAACAATGATAACAACAAGATCAACTACGACCAGAACTACAACAAGGACATCAGCGCCAACGACA
TCAACGCCGCCTTCAACGATGTGCTCAACAACATCAACCCCGAGAAGAATACCATCAACCAGGCCATCGA
CGTGCTGAACAGCATCACCAAGCTGCTGCAGAAATTCATGAACCACCAGATCAACAGCGAGAAGAAGCTC
CTCCAGAACATCAACATCCTCAACGAGAAGCTGCAGTTCGTGCAGACCGAGCTGAAAGTGATCAAGAAGA
ATCTGGCCAATCAGGCCGAGGAACCCAAGAACCTGCAGAAGATGTTCTCCACAGAGCTGACCGGCCTGAA
GAACCTGTTTCACACCCACACCCAGCACCACAAGAAGAACATCGAGGACATCACAAACAAGCTGACCAAG
AAGATTGAGCGGAACAACGAGCTGAAGATCCTGACCGAGAAGGCCCAGAAACTGGAACAGATCATCAACA
AGGGCGCGCCGTCGACCTCCATCACGGCCTATAAGAGTGAGGGGGAGTCAGCGGAGTTCTCCTTCCCACT
CAACCTTGGAGAGGAAAGCCTGCAGGGAGAGTTGAGATGGAAGGCAGAGAAGGCTCCTTCTTCCCAGTCC
TGGATCACCTTCTCCCTAAAGAACCAAAAGGTGTCTGTGCAGAAGTCTACTAGCAACCCCAAGTTCCAGC
TGTCCGAAACGCTCCCACTCACCCTTCAGATACCCCAGGTCTCCCTTCAGTTTGCTGGTTCTGGCAACCT
GACCCTGACTCTGGACAGAGGGATACTGTATCAGGAAGTGAACCTGGTGGTGATGAAAGTGACTCAGCCC
GACAGCAACACTTTGACCTGTGAGGTGATGGGACCCACCTCACCCAAGATGAGACTGATCTTGAAGCAGG
AGAATCAGGAGGCCAGGGTCTCCAGGCAGGAGAAAGTGATTCAAGTGCAGGCCCCTGAAGCAGGGGTGTG
GCAATGTCTACTGAGTGAAGGTGAAGAGGTCAAGATGGACTCCAAGATCCAGGTTTTATCCAAAGGGTTG
AATTCCGGCGGCGGCTCCGGAGGCGGTACCGGTGGCGGCGACCTAGCCCCACAGATGCTTCGAGAACTCC
AGGAGACTAATGCGGCGCTGCAAGACGTGAGAGAGCTCTTGCGACAGCAGGTCAAGGAGATCACCTTCCT
GAAGAATACGGTGATGGAATGTGACGCCTGCGGTCTAGACAGAAACCTGCCTCCACTAGCACCTCTGGGC
CCACACCCAGAAACGCTGGTGAAAGTAAAAGATGCTGAAGATCAGTTGGGTGCACGAGTGGGTTACATCG
AACTGGATCTCAACAGCGGTAAGATCCTTGAGAGTTTTCGCCCCGAAGAACGTTTTCCAATGATGAGCAC
TTTTAAAGTTCTGCTATGTGGCGCGGTATTATCCCGTATTGACGCCGGGCAAGAGCAACTCGGTCGCCGC
ATACACTATTCTCAGAATGACTTGGTTGAGTACTCACCAGTCACAGAAAAGCATCTTACGGATGGCATGA
CAGTAAGAGAATTATGCAGTGCTGCCATAACCATGAGTGATAACACTGCGGCCAACTTACTTCTGACAAC
GATCGGAGGACCGAAGGAGCTAACCGCTTTTTTGCACAACATGGGGGATCATGTAACTCGCCTTGATCGT
TGGGAACCGGAGCTGAATGAAGCCATACCAAACGACGAGCGTGACACCACGATGCCTGTAGCAATGGCAA
CAACGTTGCGCAAACTATTAACTGGCGAACTACTTACTCTAGCTTCCCGGCAACAATTAATAGACTGGAT
GGAGGCGGATAAAGTTGCAGGACCACTTCTGCGCTCGGCCCTTCCGGCTGGCTGGTTTATTGCTGATAAA
TCTGGAGCCGGTGAGCGTGGGTCTCGCGGTATCATTGCAGCACTGGGGCCAGATGGTAAGCCCTCCCGTA
TCGTAGTTATCTACACGACGGGGAGTCAGGCAACTATGGATGAACGAAATAGACAGATCGCTGAGATAGG
TGCCTCACTGATTAAGCATTGGGGCCCTGACTACAAAGACCATGACGGTGATTATAAAGATCATGACATC
GATTACAAGGATGACGATGACAAGGGCCCTCACCACCACCATCACCACTAATAATAAGGATCCCCCGACC
TCGACCTCTGGCTAATAAAGGAAATTTATTTTCATTGCAATAGTGTGTTGGAATTTTTTGTGTCTCTCAC
TCGGAAGGACATATGGGAGGGCAAATCATTTGGTCGAGATCCCTCGGAGATCTCTAGCTAGAGGATCGAT
CCCCGCCCCGGACGAACTAAACCTGACTACGACATCTCTGCCCCTTCTTCGCGGGGCAGTGCATGTAATC
CCTTCAGTTGGTTGGTACAACTTGCCAACTGGGCCCTGTTCCACATGTGACACGGGGGGGGACCAAACAC
AAAGGGGTTCTCTGACTGTAGTTGACATCCTTATAAATGGATGTGCACATTTGCCAACACTGAGTGGCTT
TCATCCTGGAGCAGACTTTGCAGTCTGTGGACTGCAACACAACATTGCCTTTATGTGTAACTCTTGGCTG
AAGCTCTTACACCAATGCTGGGGGACATGTACCTCCCAGGGGCCCAGGAAGACTACGGGAGGCTACACCA
ACGTCAATCAGAGGGGCCTGTGTAGCTACCGATAAGCGGACCCTCAAGAGGGCATTAGCAATAGTGTTTA
TAAGGCCCCCTTGTTAACCCTAAACGGGTAGCATATGCTTCCCGGGTAGTAGTATATACTATCCAGACTA
ACCCTAATTCAATAGCATATGTTACCCAACGGGAAGCATATGCTATCGAATTAGGGTTAGTAAAAGGGTC
CTAAGGAACAGCGATATCTCCCACCCCATGAGCTGTCACGGTTTTATTTACATGGGGTCAGGATTCCACG
AGGGTAGTGAACCATTTTAGTCACAAGGGCAGTGGCTGAAGATCAAGGAGCGGGCAGTGAACTCTCCTGA
ATCTTCGCCTGCTTCTTCATTCTCCTTCGTTTAGCTAATAGAATAACTGCTGAGTTGTGAACAGTAAGGT
GTATGTGAGGTGCTCGAAAACAAGGTTTCAGGTGACGCCCCCAGAATAAAATTTGGACGGGGGGTTCAGT
GGTGGCATTGTGCTATGACACCAATATAACCCTCACAAACCCCTTGGGCAATAAATACTAGTGTAGGAAT
GAAACATTCTGAATATCTTTAACAATAGAAATCCATGGGGTGGGGACAAGCCGTAAAGACTGGATGTCCA
TCTCACACGAATTTATGGCTATGGGCAACACATAATCCTAGTGCAATATGATACTGGGGTTATTAAGATG
TGTCCCAGGCAGGGACCAAGACAGGTGAACCATGTTGTTACACTCTATTTGTAACAAGGGGAAAGAGAGT
GGACGCCGACAGCAGCGGACTCCACTGGTTGTCTCTAACACCCCCGAAAATTAAACGGGGCTCCACGCCA
ATGGGGCCCATAAACAAAGACAAGTGGCCACTCTTTTTTTTGAAATTGTGGAGTGGGGGCACGCGTCAGC
CCCCACACGCCGCCCTGCGGTTTTGGACTGTAAAATAAGGGTGTAATAACTTGGCTGATTGTAACCCCGC
TAACCACTGCGGTCAAACCACTTGCCCACAAAACCACTAATGGCACCCCGGGGAATACCTGCATAAGTAG
GTGGGCGGGCCAAGATAGGGGCGCGATTGCTGCGATCTGGAGGACAAATTACACACACTTGCGCCTGAGC
GCCAAGCACAGGGTTGTTGGTCCTCATATTCACGAGGTCGCTGAGAGCACGGTGGGCTAATGTTGCCATG
GGTAGCATATACTACCCAAATATCTGGATAGCATATGCTATCCTAATCTATATCTGGGTAGCATAGGCTA
TCCTAATCTATATCTGGGTAGCATATGCTATCCTAATCTATATCTGGGTAGTATATGCTATCCTAATTTA
TATCTGGGTAGCATAGGCTATCCTAATCTATATCTGGGTAGCATATGCTATCCTAATCTATATCTGGGTA
GTATATGCTATCCTAATCTGTATCCGGGTAGCATATGCTATCCTAATAGAGATTAGGGTAGTATATGCTA
TCCTAATTTATATCTGGGTAGCATATACTACCCAAATATCTGGATAGCATATGCTATCCTAATCTATATC
TGGGTAGCATATGCTATCCTAATCTATATCTGGGTAGCATAGGCTATCCTAATCTATATCTGGGTAGCAT
ATGCTATCCTAATCTATATCTGGGTAGTATATGCTATCCTAATTTATATCTGGGTAGCATAGGCTATCCT
AATCTATATCTGGGTAGCATATGCTATCCTAATCTATATCTGGGTAGTATATGCTATCCTAATCTGTATC
CGGGTAGCATATGCTATCCTCATGATAAGCTGTCAAACATGAGAATTTTCTTGAAGACGAAAGGGCCTCG
TGATACGCCTATTTTTATAGGTTAATGTCATGATAATAATGGTTTCTTAGACGTCAGGTGGCACTTTTCG
GGGAAATGTGCGCGGAACCCCTATTTGTTTATTTTTCTAAATACATTCAAATATGTATCCGCTCATGAGA
CAATAACCCTGATAAATGCTTCAATAATATTGAAAAAGGAAGAGTATGAGTATTCAACATTTCCGTGTCG
CCCTTATTCCCTTTTTTGCGGCATTTTGCCTTCCTGTTTTTGCTCACCCAGAAACGCTGGTGAAAGTAAA
AGATGCTGAAGATCAGTTGGGTGCACGAGTGGGTTACATCGAACTGGATCTCAACAGCGGTAAGATCCTT
GAGAGTTTTCGCCCCGAAGAACGTTTTCCAATGATGAGCACTTTTAAAGTTCTGCTATGTGGCGCGGTAT
TATCCCGTGTTGACGCCGGGCAAGAGCAACTCGGTCGCCGCATACACTATTCTCAGAATGACTTGGTTGA
GTACTCACCAGTCACAGAAAAGCATCTTACGGATGGCATGACAGTAAGAGAATTATGCAGTGCTGCCATA
ACCATGAGTGATAACACTGCGGCCAACTTACTTCTGACAACGATCGGAGGACCGAAGGAGCTAACCGCTT
TTTTGCACAACATGGGGGATCATGTAACTCGCCTTGATCGTTGGGAACCGGAGCTGAATGAAGCCATACC
AAACGACGAGCGTGACACCACGATGCCTGCAGCAATGGCAACAACGTTGCGCAAACTATTAACTGGCGAA
CTACTTACTCTAGCTTCCCGGCAACAATTAATAGACTGGATGGAGGCGGATAAAGTTGCAGGACCACTTC
TGCGCTCGGCCCTTCCGGCTGGCTGGTTTATTGCTGATAAATCTGGAGCCGGTGAGCGTGGGTCTCGCGG
TATCATTGCAGCACTGGGGCCAGATGGTAAGCCCTCCCGTATCGTAGTTATCTACACGACGGGGAGTCAG
GCAACTATGGATGAACGAAATAGACAGATCGCTGAGATAGGTGCCTCACTGATTAAGCATTGGTAACTGT
CAGACCAAGTTTACTCATATATACTTTAGATTGATTTAAAACTTCATTTTTAATTTAAAAGGATCTAGGT
GAAGATCCTTTTTGATAATCTCATGACCAAAATCCCTTAACGTGAGTTTTCGTTCCACTGAGCGTCAGAC
CCCGTAGAAAAGATCAAAGGATCTTCTTGAGATCCTTTTTTTCTGCGCGTAATCTGCTGCTTGCAAACAA
AAAAACCACCGCTACCAGCGGTGGTTTGTTTGCCGGATCAAGAGCTACCAACTCTTTTTCCGAAGGTAAC
TGGCTTCAGCAGAGCGCAGATACCAAATACTGTTCTTCTAGTGTAGCCGTAGTTAGGCCACCACTTCAAG
AACTCTGTAGCACCGCCTACATACCTCGCTCTGCTAATCCTGTTACCAGTGGCTGCTGCCAGTGGCGATA
AGTCGTGTCTTACCGGGTTGGACTCAAGACGATAGTTACCGGATAAGGCGCAGCGGTCGGGCTGAACGGG
GGGTTCGTGCACACAGCCCAGCTTGGAGCGAACGACCTACACCGAACTGAGATACCTACAGCGTGAGCTA
TGAGAAAGCGCCACGCTTCCCGAAGGGAGAAAGGCGGACAGGTATCCGGTAAGCGGCAGGGTCGGAACAG
GAGAGCGCACGAGGGAGCTTCCAGGGGGAAACGCCTGGTATCTTTATAGTCCTGTCGGGTTTCGCCACCT
CTGACTTGAGCGTCGATTTTTGTGATGCTCGTCAGGGGGGCGGAGCCTATGGAAAAACGCCAGCAACGCG
GCCTTTTTACGGTTCCTGGCCTTTTGCTGGCCTTTTGCTCACATGTTCTTTCCTGCGTTATCCCCTGATT
CTGTGGATAACCGTATTACCGCCTTTGAGTGAGCTGATACCGCTCGCCGCAGCCGAACGACCGAGCGCAG
CGAGTCAGTGAGCGAGGAAGCGGAAGAGCGCCCAATACGCAAACCGCCTCTCCCCGCGCGTTGGCCGATT
CATTAATGCAGCTGGCACGACAGGTTTCCCGACTGGAAAGCGGGCAGTGAGCGCAACGCAATTAATGTGA
GTTAGCTCACTCATTAGGCACCCCAGGCTTTACACTTTATGCTTCCGGCTCGTATGTTGTGTGGAATTGT
GAGCGGATAACAATTTCACACAGGAAACAGCTATGACCATGATTACGCCAAGCTCTAGCTAGAGGTCGAC
CAATTCTCATGTTTGACAGCTTATCATCGCAGATCCGGGCAACGTTGTTGCCATTGCTGCAGGCGCAGAA
CTGGTAGGTATGGAAGATCTATACATTGAATCAATATTGGCAATTAGCCATATTAGTCATTGGTTATATA
GCATAAATCAATATTGGCTATTGGCCATTGCATACGTTGTATCTATATCATAATATGTACATTTATATTG
GCTCATGTCCAATATGACCGCCATGTTGACATTGATTATTGACTAGTTATTAATAGTAATCAATTACGGG
GTCATTAGTTCATAGCCCATATATGGAGTTCCGCGTTACATAACTTACGGTAAATGGCCCGCCTGGCTGA
CCGCCCAACGACCCCCGCCCATTGACGTCAATAATGACGTATGTTCCCATAGTAACGCCAATAGGGACTT
TCCATTGACGTCAATGGGTGGAGTATTTACGGTAAACTGCCCACTTGGCAGTACATCAAGTGTATCATAT
GCCAAGTCCGCCCCCTATTGACGTCAATGACGGTAAATGGCCCGCCTGGCATTATGCCCAGTACATGACC
TTACGGGACTTTCCTACTTGGCAGTACATCTACGTATTAGTCATCGCTATTACCATGGTGATGCGGTTTT
GGCAGTACACCAATGGGCGTGGATAGCGGTTTGACTCACGGGGATTTCCAAGTCTCCACCCCATTGACGT
CAATGGGAGTTTGTTTTGGCACCAAAATCAACGGGACTTTCCAAAATGTCGTAATAACCCCGCCCCGTTG
ACGCAAATGGGCGGTAGGCGTGTACGGTGGGAGGTCTATATAAGCAGAGCTCGTTTAGTGAACCGTCAGA
TCCTCACTCTCTTCCGCATCGCTGTCTGCGAGGGCCAGCTGTTGGGCTCGCGGTTGAGGACAAACTCTTC
GCGGTCTTTCCAGTACTCTTGGATCGGAAACCCGTCGGCCTCCGAACGGTACTCCGCCACCGAGGGACCT
GAGCGAGTCCGCATCGACCGGATCGGAAAACCT
Features (pLannotate 1.2.2; 21 found; start..end, strand, type, name):
    184..273     +  intron         chimeric intron (fragment): chimera between introns from adenovirus and immunoglobulin heavy chain genes
    292..338     +  CDS            IgH signal sequence (fragment): signal sequence from the mouse immunoglobulin heavy chain variable region
   1963..2523    +  CDS            Cd4 (fragment): CD4_RAT - Experimental evidence at protein level: Swiss-Prot protein existence level 1. Integral membrane glycoprotein that plays an essential role in the immune response and serves multiple functions in responses against both external and internal offenses. In T-cells, functions primarily as a coreceptor for MHC class II molecule:peptide complex. The antigens presented by class II peptides are derived from extracellular proteins while class I peptides are derived from cytosolic proteins. Interacts simultaneously with the T-cell receptor (TCR) and the MHC class II presented by antigen presenti
   2560..2727    +  CDS            COMP (fragment): COMP_HUMAN - Experimental evidence at protein level: Swiss-Prot protein existence level 1. May play a role in the structural integrity of cartilage via its interaction with other extracellular matrix proteins such as the collagens and fibronectin. Can mediate the interaction of chondrocytes with the cartilage extracellular matrix through interaction with cell surface integrin receptors. Could play a role in the pathogenesis of osteoarthritis. Potent suppressor of apoptosis in both primary chondrocytes and transformed cells. Suppresses apoptosis by blocking the activation of caspase-3 and by in
   2735..3522    +  CDS            bla(M) (fragment): β-lactamase lacking the signal sequence; bla(M); allows cytosolic expression of β-lactamase
   3529..3594    +  CDS            3xFLAG: three tandem FLAG® epitope tags, followed by an enterokinase cleavage site
   3654..3709    +  polyA_signal   β-globin poly(A) signal: rabbit β-globin polyadenylation signal (Gil and Proudfoot, 1987)
   4223..5904    -  rep_origin     oriP (fragment): Epstein-Barr virus oriP replication origin (Yates et al., 2000)
   6031..6135    +  promoter       AmpR promoter: bla
   6136..6996    +  CDS            AmpR: β-lactamase; bla; confers resistance to ampicillin, carbenicillin, and related antibiotics
   7167..7755    +  rep_origin     ori: high-copy-number ColE1/pMB1/pBR322/pUC origin of replication
   7938..8030    +  CDS            lacI (fragment): lac repressor; lacI; The lac repressor binds to the lac operator to inhibit transcription in E. coli. This inhibition can be relieved by adding lactose or isopropyl-β-D-thiogalactopyranoside (IPTG).
   8043..8064    +  protein_bind   CAP binding site: CAP binding activates transcription in the presence of cAMP. E. coli catabolite activator protein
   8079..8109    +  promoter       lac promoter: promoter for the E. coli lac operon
   8117..8133    +  protein_bind   lac operator: The lac repressor binds to the lac operator to inhibit transcription in E. coli. This inhibition can be relieved by adding lactose or isopropyl-β-D-thiogalactopyranoside (IPTG). lac repressor encoded by lacI
   8203..8219    +  promoter       tet promoter (fragment): E. coli promoter for tetracycline efflux protein gene
   8229..8254    -  CDS            bla(M) (fragment): β-lactamase lacking the signal sequence; bla(M); allows cytosolic expression of β-lactamase
   8428..8807    +  enhancer       CMV enhancer: human cytomegalovirus immediate early enhancer
   8809..9008    +  promoter       CMV promoter: human cytomegalovirus (CMV) immediate early promoter
   9076..9114    +  misc_feature   Ad SA (fragment): adenovirus major late transcript splice acceptor (Friedrich and Soriano, 1991)
   9147..153     -  CDS            PTP (fragment) (across the origin): TERM_ADE02 - Experimental evidence at protein level: Swiss-Prot protein existence level 1. Protein covalently bound to the viral DNA that acts as a primer for viral genomic replication by DNA strand displacement. Assembles on the viral origin of replication in an initiation complex with viral polymerase, DBP, host NFIA and host POU2F1/OCT1. During initiation, the polymerase covalently couples the first dCTP with Ser- 580 of pTP. The terminal protein stimulates the template activity over 20 fold compared to protein-free templates. Neo-synthesized viral genomes are linked to two preterminal prot
