[The description below was written by a language model from this plasmid's Addgene catalogue record and pLannotate feature annotations shown in this document.]
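Description:
PIESP15-COMP-blac-flag-his is a mammalian expression plasmid built on the pTT3 backbone, designed to secrete a pentameric, tagged form of the ectodomain of the Plasmodium falciparum parasite-infected erythrocyte surface protein PIESP15 (PF3D7_0103900). It is propagated in E. coli through a high-copy ColE1/pUC-type origin with ampicillin selection (AmpR under its own promoter). It also carries an Epstein-Barr virus oriP fragment, which supports episomal maintenance in cells that supply EBNA1. No mammalian selection marker is annotated, which is consistent with transient transfection. The two sequence records, about 9.2 kb each, differ by only two nucleotides and give the same feature map.

Transcription is driven by the CMV immediate-early enhancer and promoter. This is followed by adenovirus-derived leader and splice sequences with a chimeric intron, and the transcript ends at a rabbit β-globin polyadenylation signal. The open reading frame begins with an exogenous mouse immunoglobulin heavy chain signal peptide that directs secretion. Next comes the synthetic 1,725 bp PIESP15 insert, cloned between retained NotI and AscI sites; it is not annotated in the feature tables but corresponds to the gap before the Cd4 segment. All NXT/S sequons in the insert were changed to NXA, preventing the N-linked glycosylation that mammalian cells would otherwise add.

Downstream, the insert is fused in series to:
- rat Cd4 domains 3 and 4;
- the coiled-coil segment of cartilage oligomeric matrix protein (COMP), which assembles the fusion into pentamers;
- a β-lactamase lacking its signal sequence, which can act as an enzymatic reporter;
- a 3xFLAG tag;
- a 6xHis tag, listed in the catalogue entry but not annotated.

Pentamerisation raises binding avidity, so this format suits the detection of weak extracellular interactions. The associated study used such constructs to screen sporozoite membrane protein interactions.
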