Addgene plasmid #110958: PIESP15-COMP-blac-flag-his
Purpose: Expresses pentamerised full-length protein ectodomain with no N-linked glycans in mammalian cells. Contains a C-terminal rat Cd4 d3+4 tag, COMP pentamerisation domain, flag- and 6xHis tags.
Depositing lab: Gavin Wright. Depositing organization: Wellcome Sanger Institute. Publication: Systematic Identification of Plasmodium Falciparum Sporozoite Membrane Protein Interactions Reveals an Essential Role for the p24 Complex in Host Infection. Knockel J, Dundas K, Yang ASP, Galaway F, Metcalf T, Gemert GV, Sauerwein RW, Rayner JC, Billker O, Wright GJ. Mol Cell Proteomics. 2021;20:100038. doi: 10.1074/mcp.RA120.002432. Epub 2021 Jan 27. PubMed 33515807.
Backbone
  Vector backbone: pTT3
  Backbone manufacturer: pTT3 was obtained from Yves Durocher, National Research Council of Canada-Biotechnology Research Institute
  Backbone size w/o insert (bp): 7661
  Vector type: Mammalian Expression
Growth in bacteria
  Bacterial resistance: Ampicillin, 100 μg/mL
  Growth temperature: 37°C
  Growth strain: DH5alpha
  Copy number: Unknown
Gene/Insert
  Gene/Insert name: parasite-infected erythrocyte surface protein (PIESP15) (alt name: PF3D7_0103900)
  Species: Synthetic
  Insert size (bp): 1725
  Mutation: All NXT/S sites mutated to NXA, where X is any amino acid except Proline
  Entrez Gene: PF3D7_0103900 (a.k.a. PF3D7_0103900, PFA_0195w)
  Promoter: CMV
  Tag / fusion protein: Exogenous signal peptide of mouse origin (N terminal on insert); rat Cd4d3+4, beta-lactamase, triple FLAG tag, 6xHis tag (C terminal on insert)
  Cloning method: Restriction Enzyme; 5′ cloning site Not1 (not destroyed); 3′ cloning site Asc1 (not destroyed)
Terms and licenses: Academic/Nonprofit Terms; Industry Terms: Not Available to Industry
How to cite: PIESP15-COMP-blac-flag-his was a gift from Gavin Wright (Addgene plasmid # 110958 ; http://n2t.net/addgene:110958 ; RRID:Addgene_110958)
